Addgene plasmid #147912: pAc5.1B-DmAdhV5-ssmut-5BoxB_X
Purpose: Insect Expression of DmAdh-ssmut-5BoxB
Depositing lab: Elisa Izaurralde. Depositing organization: Max Planck Institute for Developmental Biology.
Backbone
  Vector backbone: Unknown
  Vector type: Insect Expression
Growth in bacteria
  Bacterial resistance: Ampicillin, 100 μg/mL
  Growth temperature: 37°C
  Growth strain: DH5alpha
  Copy number: Low Copy
Gene/Insert
  Gene/Insert name: DmAdh-ssmut-5BoxB
  Species: D. melanogaster (fly)
  Entrez Gene: Adh (a.k.a. Dmel_CG3481, ADH, Adh3, BG:DS01486.8, CG32954, CG3481, DM-ADH, DmADH, Dmel\CG3481, Dreg-1, Reg-1, T16, adh, dADH)
  Cloning method: Unknown
Terms and licenses: Academic/Nonprofit Terms; Industry Terms: Not Available to Industry
Depositor comments: genomic Adh DNA NCBI:NT_033779.4 locus:156661.....16230; 16201.......16565. Plasmids from this collection were made available to the research community and donated after the lab closed. Please note that the sequence provided by the depositing laboratory may be theoretical/predicted or based on Sanger sequencing results. There may be discrepancies between sequencing results obtained by Addgene and the depositor sequence. If an Addgene verified sequence is not available, please contact before placing your order to request that our lab fully sequence the plasmid.
How to cite: pAc5.1B-DmAdhV5-ssmut-5BoxB_X was a gift from Elisa Izaurralde (Addgene plasmid # 147912 ; http://n2t.net/addgene:147912 ; RRID:Addgene_147912)
