[The description below was written by a language model from this plasmid's Addgene catalogue record and pLannotate feature annotations shown in this document.]
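Description:
pAc5.1B-DmAdhV5-ssmut-5BoxB_X is a 6,497 nt insect expression plasmid. The catalogue lists its backbone as unknown, although the name points to a pAc5.1-type vector. It is propagated in E. coli through a ColE1/pUC-type origin and selected with ampicillin via the bla gene and its own promoter. The origin is annotated as a high-copy type, whereas the catalogue records the plasmid as low copy. No marker for selection in insect cells is annotated, which fits use by transient transfection. Short fragments matching a tetracycline resistance gene and SV40 large T antigen are most likely backbone remnants with no function.

Expression is driven by the constitutive Drosophila melanogaster actin 5C promoter. The insert is Drosophila alcohol dehydrogenase (Adh) derived from genomic DNA. It is annotated as two coding fragments separated by a short gap, consistent with an intron retained between them. The "ssmut" in the name probably denotes a splice-site mutation, but the record does not define the change. A V5 epitope tag is fused in frame to the end of the Adh coding sequence. Downstream lie a short match to the β-globin poly(A) region and then five boxB hairpins, which are the RNA elements bound by the bacteriophage λN peptide. A second V5 sequence, probably from the vector, follows the boxB array. An SV40 polyadenylation signal comes next and is annotated on the reverse strand.

This layout is that of a tethering reporter: a λN-fused protein co-expressed in the same cells is recruited to the 3′ UTR of the Adh mRNA, so its effect on the mRNA can be measured. The record itself gives the purpose only as insect expression of the insert.
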