Features (pLannotate 1.2.2; 17 found; start..end, strand, type, name):
     56..2568    +  promoter       Ac5 promoter: Drosophila melanogaster actin 5C promoter
   2613..2711    +  CDS            Adh (fragment): ADH_DROME - Experimental evidence at protein level: Swiss-Prot protein existence level 1. From Drosophila melanogaster (Fruit fly).
   2777..3442    +  CDS            Adh (fragment): ADH_DROME - Experimental evidence at protein level: Swiss-Prot protein existence level 1. From Drosophila melanogaster (Fruit fly).
   3443..3484    +  CDS            V5 tag: epitope tag from simian virus 5
   3534..3561    +  polyA_signal   β-globin poly(A) (fragment): human β-globin polyadenylation signal
   3568..3586    +  protein_bind   boxB: λ N peptide binding site consisting of an RNA hairpin within the N-utliization (nut) site of the λ bacteriophage transcript (Tan and Frankel, 1995) λN peptide
   3610..3628    +  protein_bind   boxB: λ N peptide binding site consisting of an RNA hairpin within the N-utliization (nut) site of the λ bacteriophage transcript (Tan and Frankel, 1995) λN peptide
   3634..3652    +  protein_bind   boxB: λ N peptide binding site consisting of an RNA hairpin within the N-utliization (nut) site of the λ bacteriophage transcript (Tan and Frankel, 1995) λN peptide
   3692..3710    +  protein_bind   boxB: λ N peptide binding site consisting of an RNA hairpin within the N-utliization (nut) site of the λ bacteriophage transcript (Tan and Frankel, 1995) λN peptide
   3716..3734    +  protein_bind   boxB: λ N peptide binding site consisting of an RNA hairpin within the N-utliization (nut) site of the λ bacteriophage transcript (Tan and Frankel, 1995) λN peptide
   3782..3823    +  CDS            V5 tag: epitope tag from simian virus 5
   3923..4057    -  polyA_signal   SV40 poly(A) signal: SV40 polyadenylation signal
   4080..4164    -  CDS            large T antigen (fragment): large T antigen from SV40 (simian virus 40)
   4165..4635    +  CDS            TcR (fragment): tetracycline efflux protein; tet; confers resistance to tetracycline
   4679..5267    -  rep_origin     ori: high-copy-number ColE1/pMB1/pBR322/pUC origin of replication
   5438..6298    -  CDS            AmpR: β-lactamase; bla; confers resistance to ampicillin, carbenicillin, and related antibiotics
   6299..6403    -  promoter       AmpR promoter: bla
>Addgene plasmid #147912 | pAc5.1B-DmAdhV5-ssmut-5BoxB_X | depositor full sequence | sequence record 290359 | Full Sequence
CTTCAAGGAATTAATTCTATATTCTAAAAACACAAATGATACTTCTAAAAAAAATCATGAATGGCATCAA
CTCTGAATCAAATCTTTGCAGATGCACCTACTTCTCATTTCCACTGTCACATCATTTTTCCAGATCTCGC
TGCCTGTTATGTGGCCCACAAACCAAGACACGTTTTATGGCCATTAAAGCTGGCTGATCGTCGCCAAACA
CCAAATACATATCAATATGTACATTCGAGAAAGAAGCGATCAAAGAAGCGTCTTCGGGCGAGTAGGAGAA
TGCGGAGGAGAAGGAGAACGAGCTGATCTAGTATCTCTCCACAATCCAATGCCAACTGACCAACTGGCCA
TATTCGGAGCAATTTGAAGCCAATTTCCATCGCCTGGCGATCGCTCCATTCTTGGCTATATGTTTTTCAC
CGTTCCCGGGGCCATTTTCAAAGACTCGTCGGTAAGATAAGATTGTGTCACTCGCTGTCTCTCTTCATTT
GTCGAAGAATGCTGAGGAATTTCGCGATGACGTCGGCGAGTATTTTGAAGAATGAGAATAATTTGTATTT
ATACGAAAATCAGTTAGTGGAATTTTCTACAAAAACATGTTATCTATAGATAATTTTGTTGCAAAATATG
TTGACTATGACAAAGATTGTATGTATATACCTTTAATGTATTCTCATTTTCTTATGTATTTATAATGGCA
ATGATGATACTGATGATATTTTAAGATGATGCCAGACCACAGGCTGATTTCTGCGTCTTTTGCCGAACGC
AGTGCATGTGCGGTTGTTGTTTTTTGGAATAGTTTCAATTTTCGGACTGTCCGCTTTGATTTCAGTTTCT
TGGCTTATTCAAAAAGCAAAGTAAAGCCAAAAAAGCGAGATGGCAATACCAAATGCGGCAAAACGGTAGT
GGAAGGAAAGGGGTGCGGGGCAGCGGAAGGAAGGGTGGGGCGGGGCGTGGCGGGGTCTGTGGCTGGGCGC
GACGTCACCGACGTTGGAGCCACTCCTTTGACCATGTGTGCGTGTGTGTATTATTCGTGTCTCGCCACTC
GCCGGTTGTTTTTTTCTTTTTATCTCGCTCTCTCTAGCGCCATCTCGTACGCATGCTCAACGCACCGCAT
GTTGCCGTGTCCTTTATGCGTCATTTTGGCTCGAAATAGGCAATTATTTAAACAAAGATTAGTCAACGAA
AACGCTAAAATAAATAAGTCTACAATATGGTTACTTATTGCCATGTGTGTGCAGCCAACGATAGCAACAA
AAGCAACAACACAGTGGCTTTCCCTCTTTCACTTTTTGTTTGCAAGCGCGTGCGAGCAAGACGGCACGAC
CGGCAAACGCAATTACGCTGACAAAGAGCAGACGAAGTTTTGGCCGAAAAACATCAAGGCGCCTGATACG
AATGCATTTGCAATAACAATTGCGATATTTAATATTGTTTATGAAGCTGTTTGACTTCAAAACACACAAA
AAAAAAAATAAAACAAATTATTTGAAAGAGAATTAGGAATCGGACAGCTTATCGTTACGGGCTAACAGCA
CACCGAGACGAAATAGCTTACCTGACGTCACAGCCTCTGGAAGAACTGCCGCCAAGCAGAGAGAGAGAGA
AAAAGAGGGAGAGCAGCTTAGACCGCATGTGCTTGTGTGTGAGGCGTCTCTCTCTTCGTCTCCTGTTTGC
GCAAACGCATAGACTGCACTGAGAAAATCGATTACCTATTTTTTATGAATGAATATTTGCACTATTACTA
TTCAAAACTATTAAGATAGCAATCACATTCAATAGCCAAATACTATACCACCTGAGCGATGCAACGAAAT
GATCAATTTGAGCAAAAATGCTGCATATTTAGGACGGCATCATTATAGAAATGCTTCTTGCTGTGTACTT
TTCTCTCGTCTGGCAGCTGTTTCGCCGTTATTGTTAAAACCGGCTTAAGTTAGGTGTGTTTTCTACGACT
AGTGATGCCCCTACTAGAAGATGTGTGTTGCACAAATGTCCCTGAATAACCAATTTGAAGTGCAGATAGC
AGTAAACGTAAGCTAATATGAATATTATTTAACTGTAATGTTTTAATATCGCTGGACATTACTAATAAAC
CCACTATAAACACATGTACATATGTATGTTTTGGCATACAATGAGTAGTTGGGGAAAAAATGTGTAAAAG
CACCGTGACCATCACAGCATAAAGATAACCAGCTGAAGTATCGAATATGAGTAACCCCCAAATTGAATCA
CATGCCGCAACTGATAGGACCCATGGAAGTACACTCTTCATGGCGATATACAAGACACACACAAGCACGA
ACACCCAGTTGCGGAGGAAATTCTCCGTAAATGAAAACCCAATCGGCGAACAATTCATACCCATATATGG
TAAAAGTTTTGAACGCGACTTGAGAGCGGAGAGCATTGCGGCTGATAAGGTTTTAGCGCTAAGCGGGCTT
TATAAAACGGGCTGCGGGACCAGTTTTCATATCACTACCGTTTGAGTTCTTGTGCTGTGTGGATACTCCT
CCCGACACAAAGCCGCTCCATCAGCCAGCAGTCGTCTAATCCAGAGACCCCGGATCGGGGTACCTACTAG
TCCAGTGTGGTGGAATTCCAACATGTCGTTTACTTTGACCAACAAGAACGTGATTTTCGTTGCCGGTCTG
GGAGGCATTGGTCTGGACACCAGCAAGGAGCTGCTCAAGCGCGATCTGAAGAGAACTATGCGATGCCCAC
AGGCTCCATGCAGCGATGGAGGTTAATCTCGTGTATTCAATCCTAGAACCTGGTGATCCTCGACCGCATT
GAGAACCCGGCTGCCATTGCCGAGCTGAAGGCAATCAATCCAAAGGTGACCGTCACCTTCTACCCCTATG
ATGTGACCGTGCCCATTGCCGAGACCACCAAGCTGCTGAAGACCATCTTCGCCCAGCTGAAGACCGTCGA
TGTCCTGATCAACGGAGCTGGTATCCTGGACGATCACCAGATCGAGCGCACCATTGCCGTCAACTACACT
GGCCTGGTCAACACCACGACGGCCATTCTGGACTTCTGGGACAAGCGCAAGGGCGGTCCCGGTGGTATCA
TCTGCAACATTGGATCCGTCACTGGATTCAATGCCATCTACCAGGTGCCCGTCTACTCCGGCACCAAGGC
CGCCGTGGTCAACTTCACCAGCTCCCTGGCGAAACTGGCCCCCATTACCGGCGTGACCGCTTACACCGTG
AACCCCGGCATCACCCGCACCACCCTGGTGCACAAGTTCAACTCCTGGTTGGATGTTGAGCCCCAGGTTG
CTGAGAAGCTCCTGGCTCATCCCACCCAGCCATCGTTGGCCTGCGCCGAGAACTTCGTCAAGGCTATCGA
ACTGAACCAGAACGGAGCCATCTGGAAACTGGACTTGGGCACCCTGGAGGCCATCCAGTGGACCAAGCAC
TGGGACTCCGGCGGTAAGCCTATCCCTAACCCTCTCCTCGGTCTCGATTCTACGTAATCTCGAGGGAATT
CGCTAGCTTCCCCGCTCGAGGGAATTCGCTAGCTTCCCTAAGTCCAACTACCAAACTGGGGATTCCTGGG
CCCTGAAGAAGGGCCCCTCGACTAGTCCAAATACAAACTGGGCCCTGAAGAAGGGCCCATATAGGGCCCT
GAAGAAGGGCCCTATCGAGGATATTATCTCGACTAAGTCCAACTACAAACTGGGCCCTGAAGAAGGGCCC
ATATAGGGCCCTGAAGAAGGGCCCTATCGAGGATATTATCTCGAAGTCACCCATTCGAACCGCGGTTCGA
AGGTAAGCCTATCCCTAACCCTCTCCTCGGTCTCGATTCTACGCGTACCGGTCATCATCACCATCACCAT
TGAGTTTAAACCCGCTGATCAGCCTCGACTGTGCCTTCTAAGGCCTGAGCTCGCTGATCAGCCTCGATCG
AGGATCCAGACATGATAAGATACATTGATGAGTTTGGACAAACCACAACTAGAATGCAGTGAAAAAAATG
CTTTATTTGTGAAATTTGTGATGCTATTGCTTTATTTGTAACCATTATAAGCTGCAATAAACAAGTTAAC
AACAACAATTGCATTCATTTTATGTTTCAGGTTCAGGGGGAGGTGTGGGAGGTTTTTTAAAGCAAGTAAA
ACCTCTACAAATGTGGTATGGCTGATTATGATCAGTCGACCGATGCCCTTGAGAGCCTTCAACCCAGTCA
GCTCCTTCCGGTGGGCGCGGGGCATGACTATCGTCGCCGCACTTATGACTGTCTTCTTTATCATGCAACT
CGTAGGACAGGTGCCGGCAGCGCTCTGGGTCATTTTCGGCGAGGACCGCTTTCGCTGGAGCGCGACGATG
ATCGGCCTGTCGCTTGCGGTATTCGGAATCTTGCACGCCCTCGCTCAAGCCTTCGTCACTGGTCCCGCCA
CCAAACGTTTCGGCGAGAAGCAGGCCATTATCGCCGGCATGGCGGCCGACGCGCTGGGCTACGTCTTGCT
GGCGTTCGCGACGCGAGGCTGGATGGCCTTCCCCATTATGATTCTTCTCGCTTCCGGCGGCATCGGGATG
CCCGCGTTGCAGGCCATGCTGTCCAGGCAGGTAGATGACGACCATCAGGGACAGCTTCAAGGATCGCTCG
CGGCTCTTACCAGCCAGCAAAAGGCCAGGAACCGTAAAAAGGCCGCGTTGCTGGCGTTTTTCCATAGGCT
CCGCCCCCCTGACGAGCATCACAAAAATCGACGCTCAAGTCAGAGGTGGCGAAACCCGACAGGACTATAA
AGATACCAGGCGTTTCCCCCTGGAAGCTCCCTCGTGCGCTCTCCTGTTCCGACCCTGCCGCTTACCGGAT
ACCTGTCCGCCTTTCTCCCTTCGGGAAGCGTGGCGCTTTCTCAATGCTCACGCTGTAGGTATCTCAGTTC
GGTGTAGGTCGTTCGCTCCAAGCTGGGCTGTGTGCACGAACCCCCCGTTCAGCCCGACCGCTGCGCCTTA
TCCGGTAACTATCGTCTTGAGTCCAACCCGGTAAGACACGACTTATCGCCACTGGCAGCAGCCACTGGTA
ACAGGATTAGCAGAGCGAGGTATGTAGGCGGTGCTACAGAGTTCTTGAAGTGGTGGCCTAACTACGGCTA
CACTAGAAGGACAGTATTTGGTATCTGCGCTCTGCTGAAGCCAGTTACCTTCGGAAAAAGAGTTGGTAGC
TCTTGATCCGGCAAACAAACCACCGCTGGTAGCGGTGGTTTTTTTGTTTGCAAGCAGCAGATTACGCGCA
GAAAAAAAGGATCTCAAGAAGATCCTTTGATCTTTTCTACGGGGTCTGACGCTCAGTGGAACGAAAACTC
ACGTTAAGGGATTTTGGTCATGAGATTATCAAAAAGGATCTTCACCTAGATCCTTTTAAATTAAAAATGA
AGTTTTAAATCAATCTAAAGTATATATGAGTAAACTTGGTCTGACAGTTACCAATGCTTAATCAGTGAGG
CACCTATCTCAGCGATCTGTCTATTTCGTTCATCCATAGTTGCCTGACTCCCCGTCGTGTAGATAACTAC
GATACGGGAGGGCTTACCATCTGGCCCCAGTGCTGCAATGATACCGCGAGACCCACGCTCACCGGCTCCA
GATTTATCAGCAATAAACCAGCCAGCCGGAAGGGCCGAGCGCAGAAGTGGTCCTGCAACTTTATCCGCCT
CCATCCAGTCTATTAATTGTTGCCGGGAAGCTAGAGTAAGTAGTTCGCCAGTTAATAGTTTGCGCAACGT
TGTTGCCATTGCTGCAGGCATCGTGGTGTCACGCTCGTCGTTTGGTATGGCTTCATTCAGCTCCGGTTCC
CAACGATCAAGGCGAGTTACATGATCCCCCATGTTGTGCAAAAAAGCGGTTAGCTCCTTCGGTCCTCCGA
TCGTTGTCAGAAGTAAGTTGGCCGCAGTGTTATCACTCATGGTTATGGCAGCACTGCATAATTCTCTTAC
TGTCATGCCATCCGTAAGATGCTTTTCTGTGACTGGTGAGTACTCAACCAAGTCATTCTGAGAATAGTGT
ATGCGGCGACCGAGTTGCTCTTGCCCGGCGTCAACACGGGATAATACCGCGCCACATAGCAGAACTTTAA
AAGTGCTCATCATTGGAAAACGTTCTTCGGGGCGAAAACTCTCAAGGATCTTACCGCTGTTGAGATCCAG
TTCGATGTAACCCACTCGTGCACCCAACTGATCTTCAGCATCTTTTACTTTCACCAGCGTTTCTGGGTGA
GCAAAAACAGGAAGGCAAAATGCCGCAAAAAAGGGAATAAGGGCGACACGGAAATGTTGAATACTCATAC
TCTTCCTTTTTCAATATTATTGAAGCATTTATCAGGGTTATTGTCTCATGAGCGGATACATATTTGAATG
TATTTAGAAAAATAAACAAATAGGGGTTCCGCGCACATTTCCCCGAAAAGTGCCACCTGACGTCTAAGAA
ACCATTATTATCATGACATTAACCTATAAAAATAGGCGTATCACGAGGCCCTTTCGT
